>Addgene plasmid #40886 | pLKO.1puro-shWillin-B | addgene full sequence | sequence record 132922 | Addgene assembled sequence
TTGGGGTTGCGCCTTTTCCAAGGCAGCCCTGGGTTTGCGCAGGGACGCGGCTGCTCTGGGCGTGGTTCCG
GGAAACGCAGCGGCGCCGACCCTGGGTCTCGCACATTCTTCACGTCCGTTCGCAGCGTCACCCGGATCTT
CGCCGCTACCCTTGTGGGCCCCCCGGCGACGCTTCCTGCTCCGCCCCTAAGTCGGGAAGGTTCCTTGCGG
TTCGCGGCGTGCCGGACGTGACAAACGGAAGCCGCACGTCTCACTAGTACCCTCGCAGACGGACAGCGCC
AGGGAGCAATGGCAGCGCGCCGACCGCGATGGGCTGTGGCCAATAGCGGCTGCTCAGCAGGGCGCGCCGA
GAGCAGCGGCCGGGAAGGGGCGGTGCGGGAGGCGGGGTGTGGGGCGGTAGTGTGGGCCCTGTTCCTGCCC
GCGCGGTGTTCCGCATTCTGCAAGCCTCCGGAGCGCACGTCGGCAGTCGGCTCCCTCGTTGACCGAATCA
CCGACCTCTCTCCCCAGGGGGATCCACCGGAGCTTACCATGACCGAGTACAAGCCCACGGTGCGCCTCGC
CACCCGCGACGACGTCCCCAGGGCCGTACGCACCCTCGCCGCCGCGTTCGCCGACTACCCCGCCACGCGC
CACACCGTCGATCCGGACCGCCACATCGAGCGGGTCACCGAGCTGCAAGAACTCTTCCTCACGCGCGTCG
GGCTCGACATCGGCAAGGTGTGGGTCGCGGACGACGGCGCCGCGGTGGCGGTCTGGACCACGCCGGAGAG
CGTCGAAGCGGGGGCGGTGTTCGCCGAGATCGGCCCGCGCATGGCCGAGTTGAGCGGTTCCCGGCTGGCC
GCGCAGCAACAGATGGAAGGCCTCCTGGCGCCGCACCGGCCCAAGGAGCCCGCGTGGTTCCTGGCCACCG
TCGGCGTCTCGCCCGACCACCAGGGCAAGGGTCTGGGCAGCGCCGTCGTGCTCCCCGGAGTGGAGGCGGC
CGAGCGCGCCGGGGTGCCCGCCTTCCTGGAGACCTCCGCGCCCCGCAACCTCCCCTTCTACGAGCGGCTC
GGCTTCACCGTCACCGCCGACGTCGAGGTGCCCGAAGGACCGCGCACCTGGTGCATGACCCGCAAGCCCG
GTGCCTGACGCCCGCCCCACGACCCGCAGCGCCCGACCGAAAGGAGCGCACGACCCCATGCATCGGTACC
TTTAAGACCAATGACTTACAAGGCAGCTGTAGATCTTAGCCACTTTTTAAAAGAAAAGGGGGGACTGGAA
GGGCTAATTCACTCCCAACGAAGACAAGATCTGCTTTTTGCTTGTACTGGGTCTCTCTGGTTAGACCAGA
TCTGAGCCTGGGAGCTCTCTGGCTAACTAGGGAACCCACTGCTTAAGCCTCAATAAAGCTTGCCTTGAGT
GCTTCAAGTAGTGTGTGCCCGTCTGTTGTGTGACTCTGGTAACTAGAGATCCCTCAGACCCTTTTAGTCA
GTGTGGAAAATCTCTAGCAGTAGTAGTTCATGTCATCTTATTATTCAGTATTTATAACTTGCAAAGAAAT
GAATATCAGAGAGTGAGAGGAACTTGTTTATTGCAGCTTATAATGGTTACAAATAAAGCAATAGCATCAC
AAATTTCACAAATAAAGCATTTTTTTCACTGCATTCTAGTTGTGGTTTGTCCAAACTCATCAATGTATCT
TATCATGTCTGGCTCTAGCTATCCCGCCCCTAACTCCGCCCATCCCGCCCCTAACTCCGCCCAGTTCCGC
CCATTCTCCGCCCCATGGCTGACTAATTTTTTTTATTTATGCAGAGGCCGAGGCCGCCTCGGCCTCTGAG
CTATTCCAGAAGTAGTGAGGAGGCTTTTTTGGAGGCCTAGGGACGTACCCAATTCGCCCTATAGTGAGTC
GTATTACGCGCGCTCACTGGCCGTCGTTTTACAACGTCGTGACTGGGAAAACCCTGGCGTTACCCAACTT
AATCGCCTTGCAGCACATCCCCCTTTCGCCAGCTGGCGTAATAGCGAAGAGGCCCGCACCGATCGCCCTT
CCCAACAGTTGCGCAGCCTGAATGGCGAATGGG
[124 nt withheld, positions 2064-2187]
C
[91 nt withheld, positions 2189-2279]
A
[49 nt withheld, positions 2281-2329]
CCTTTGACGTTGGAGTCCACGTTCTTT
[37 nt withheld, positions 2357-2393]
ACCCTATCTCGGTCTATTCTTTTGATTTATAAGGGATTTTGCCGATTTCGGCCTATTGGTTAAAAAATGA
GCTGATTTAACAAAAATTTAACGCGAATTTTAACAAAATATTAACGCTTACAATTTAGGTGGCACTTTTC
GGGGAAATGTGCGCGGAACCCCTATTTGTTTATTTTTCTAAATACATTCAAATATGTATCCGCTCATGAG
ACAATAACCCTGATAAATGCTTCAATAATATTGAAAAAGGAAGAGTATGAGTATTCAACATTTCCGTGTC
GCCCTTATTCCCTTTTTTGCGGCATTTTGCCTTCCTGTTTTTGCTCACCCAGAAACGCTGGTGAAAGTAA
AAGATGCTGAAGATCAGTTGGGTGCACGAGTGGGTTACATCGAACTGGATCTCAACAGCGGTAAGATCCT
TGAGAGTTTTCGCCCCGAAGAACGTTTTCCAATGATGAGCACTTTTAAAGTTCTGCTATGTGGCGCGGTA
TTATCCCGTATTGACGCCGGGCAAGAGCAACTCGGTCGCCGCATACACTATTCTCAGAATGACTTGGTTG
AGTACTCACCAGTCACAGAAAAGCATCTTACGGATGGCATGACAGTAAGAGAATTATGCAGTGCTGCCAT
AACCATGAGTGATAACACTGCGGCCAACTTACTTCTGACAACGATCGGAGGACCGAAGGAGCTAACCGCT
TTTTTGCACAACATGGGGGATCATGTAACTCGCCTTGATCGTTGGGAACCGGAGCTGAATGAAGCCATAC
CAAACGACGAGCGTGACACCACGATGCCTGTAGCAATGGCAACAACGTTGCGCAAACTATTAACTGGCGA
ACTACTTACTCTAGCTTCCCGGCAACAATTAATAGACTGGATGGAGGCGGATAAAGTTGCAGGACCACTT
CTGCGCTCGGCCCTTCCGGCTGGCTGGTTTATTGCTGATAAATCTGGAGCCGGTGAGCGTGGGTCTCGCG
GTATCATTGCAGCACTGGGGCCAGATGGTAAGCCCTCCCGTATCGTAGTTATCTACACGACGGGGAGTCA
GGCAACTATGGATGAACGAAATAGACAGATCGCTGAGATAGGTGCCTCACTGATTAAGCATTGGTAACTG
TCAGACCAAGTTTACTCATATATACTTTAGATTGATTTAAAACTTCATTTTTAATTTAAAAGGATCTAGG
TGAAGATCCTTTTTGATAATCTCATGACCAAAATCCCTTAACGTGAGTTTTCGTTCCACTGAGCGTCAGA
CCCCGTAGAAAAGATCAAAGGATCTTCTTGAGATCCTTTTTTTCTGCGCGTAATCTGCTGCTTGCAAACA
AAAAAACCACCGCTACCAGCGGTGGTTTGTTTGCCGGATCAAGAGCTACCAACTCTTTTTCCGAAGGTAA
CTGGCTTCAGCAGAGCGCAGATACCAAATACTGTTCTTCTAGTGTAGCCGTAGTTAGGCCACCACTTCAA
GAACTCTGTAGCACCGCCTACATACCTCGCTCTGCTAATCCTGTTACCAGTGGCTGCTGCCAGTGGCGAT
AAGTCGTGTCTTACCGGGTTGGACTCAAGACGATAGTTACCGGATAAGGCGCAGCGGTCGGGCTGAACGG
GGGGTTCGTGCACACAGCCCAGCTTGGAGCGAACGACCTACACCGAACTGAGATACCTACAGCGTGAGCT
ATGAGAAAGCGCCACGCTTCCCGAAGGGAGAAAGGCGGACAGGTATCCGGTAAGCGGCAGGGTCGGAACA
GGAGAGCGCACGAGGGAGCTTCCAGGGGGAAACGCCTGGTATCTTTATAGTCCTGTCGGGTTTCGCCACC
TCTGACTTGAGCGTCGATTTTTGTGATGCTCGTCAGGGGGGCGGAGCCTATGGAAAAACGCCAGCAACGC
GGCCTTTTTACGGTTCCTGGCCTTTTGCTGGCCTTTTGCTCACATGTTCTTTCCTGCGTTATCCCCTGAT
TCTGTGGATAACCGTATTACCGCCTTTGAGTGAGCTGATACCGCTCGCCGCAGCCGAACGACCGAGCGCA
GCGAGTCAGTGAGCGAGGAAGCGGAAGAGCGCCCAATACGCAAACCGCCTCTCCCCGCGCGTTGGCCGAT
TCATTAATGCAGCTGGCACGACAGGTTTCCCGACTGGAAAGCGGGCAGTGAGCGCAACGCAATTAATGTG
AGTTAGCTCACTCATTAGGCACCCCAGGCTTTACACTTTATGCTTCCGGCTCGTATGTTGTGTGGAATTG
TGAGCGGATAACAATTTCACACAGGAAACAGCTATGACCATGATTACGCCAAGCGCGCAATTAACCCTCA
CTAAAGGGAACAAAAGCTGGAGCTGCAAGCTTAATGTAGTCTTATGCAATACTCTTGTAGTCTTGCAACA
TGGTAACGATGAGTTAGCAACATGCCTTACAAGGAGAGAAAAAGCACCGTGCATGCCGATTGGTGGAAGT
AAGGTGGTACGATCGTGCCTTATTAGGAAGGCAACAGACGGGTCTGACATGGATTGGACGAACCACTGAA
TTGCCGCATTGCAGAGATATTGTATTTAAGTGCCTAGCTCGATACATAAACGGGTCTCTCTGGTTAGACC
AGATCTGAGCCTGGGAGCTCTCTGGCTAACTAGGGAACCCACTGCTTAAGCCTCAATAAAGCTTGCCTTG
AGTGCTTCAAGTAGTGTGTGCCCGTCTGTTGTGTGACTCTGGTAACTAGAGATCCCTCAGACCCTTTTAG
TCAGTGTGGAAAATCTCTAGCAGTGGCGCCCGAACAGGGACTTGAAAGCGAAAGGGAAACCAGAGGAGCT
CTCTCGACGCAGGACTCGGCTTGCTGAAGCGCGCACGGCAAGAGGCGAGGGGCGGCGACTGGTGAGTACG
CCAAAAATTTTGACTAGCGGAGGCTAGAAGGAGAGAGATGGGTGCGAGAGCGTCAGTATTAAGCGGGGGA
GAATTAGATCGCGATGGGAAAAAATTCGGTTAAGGCCAGGGGGAAAGAAAAAATATAAATTAAAACATAT
AGTATGGGCAAGCAGGGAGCTAGAACGATTCGCAGTTAATCCTGGCCTGTTAGAAACATCAGAAGGCTGT
AGACAAATACTGGGACAGCTACAACCATCCCTTCAGACAGGATCAGAAGAACTTAGATCATTATATAATA
CAGTAGCAACCCTCTATTGTGTGCATCAAAGGATAGAGATAAAAGACACCAAGGAAGCTTTAGACAAGAT
AGAGGAAGAGCAAAACAAAAGTAAGACCACCGCACAGCAAGCGGCCGCTGATCTTCAGACCTGGAGGAGG
AGATATGAGGGACAATTGGAGAAGTGAATTATATAAATATAAAGTAGTAAAAATTGAACCATTAGGAGTA
GCACCCACCAAGGCAAAGAGAAGAGTGGTGCAGAGAGAAAAAAGAGCAGTGGGAATAGGAGCTTTGTTCC
TTGGGTTCTTGGGAGCAGCAGGAAGCACTATGGGCGCAGCGTCAATGACGCTGACGGTACAGGCCAGACA
ATTATTGTCTGGTATAGTGCAGCAGCAGAACAATTTGCTGAGGGCTATTGAGGCGCAACAGCATCTGTTG
CAACTCACAGTCTGGGGCATCAAGCAGCTCCAGGCAAGAATCCTGGCTGTGGAAAGATACCTAAAGGATC
AACAGCTCCTGGGGATTTGGGGTTGCTCTGGAAAACTCATTTGCACCACTGCTGTGCCTTGGAATGCTAG
TTGGAGTAATAAATCTCTGGAACAGATTTGGAATCACACGACCTGGATGGAGTGGGACAGAGAAATTAAC
AATTACACAAGCTTAATACACTCCTTAATTGAAGAATCGCAAAACCAGCAAGAAAAGAATGAACAAGAAT
TATTGGAATTAGATAAATGGGCAAGTTTGTGGAATTGGTTTAACATAACAAATTGGCTGTGGTATATAAA
ATTATTCATAATGATAGTAGGAGGCTTGGTAGGTTTAAGAATAGTTTTTGCTGTACTTTCTATAGTGAAT
AGAGTTAGGCAGGGATATTCACCATTATCGTTTCAGACCCACCTCCCAACCCCGAGGGGACCCGACAGGC
CCGAAGGAATAGAAGAAGAAGGTGGAGAGAGAGACAGAGACAGATCCATTCGATTAGTGAACGGATCTCG
ACGGTATCGATCACGAGACTAGCCTCGAGCGGCCGCCCCCTTCACCGAGGGCCTATTTCCCATGATTCCT
TCATATTTGCATATACGATACAAGGCTGTTAGAGAGATAATTGGAATTAATTTGACTGTAAACACAAAGA
TATTAGTACAAAATACGTGACGTAGAAAGTAATAATTTCTTGGGTAGTTTGCAGTTTTAAAATTATGTTT
TAAAATGGACTATCATATGCTTACCGTAACTTGAAAGTATTTCGATTTCTTGGCTTTATATATCTTGTGG
AAAGGACGAAACACCGGTTCATTCTCAGTGTGTGCTTTCAAGAGAAGCACACACTGAGAATGAATTTTTT
GAATTCTCGACCTCGAGACAAATGGCAGTATTCATCCACAATTTTAAAAGAAAAGGGGGGATTGGGGGGT
ACAGTGCAGGGGAAAGAATAGTAGACATAATAGCAACAGACATACAAACTAAAGAATTACAAAAACAAAT
TACAAAAATTCAAAATTTTCGGGTTTATTACAGGGACAGCAGAGATCCACTTTGGCCGCGGCTCGAGGGG
G
Features (pLannotate 1.2.2; 25 found; start..end, strand, type, name):
    529..1128    +  CDS            PuroR: puromycin N-acetyltransferase; pac from Streptomyces alboniger; confers resistance to puromycin
   1171..1254    +  CDS            nef (fragment): NEF_HV1Z2 - Experimental evidence at protein level: Swiss-Prot protein existence level 1. Extracellular Nef protein targets CD4(+) T-lymphocytes for apoptosis by interacting with CXCR4 surface receptors. From Human immunodeficiency virus type 1 group M subtype D (isolate Z2/CDC-Z34) (HIV-1).
   1256..1489    +  LTR            3' LTR (ΔU3): self-inactivating 3' long terminal repeat (LTR) from HIV-1
   1561..1682    +  polyA_signal   SV40 poly(A) signal: SV40 polyadenylation signal
   1722..1857    +  rep_origin     SV40 ori: SV40 origin of replication
   1878..1896    -  promoter       T7 promoter: promoter for bacteriophage T7 RNA polymerase
   1904..2059    +  CDS            lacZα (fragment): LacZα fragment of β-galactosidase; lacZ fragment
   2064..2492    +  rep_origin     f1 ori (sequence partly withheld): f1 bacteriophage origin of replication; arrow indicates direction of (+) strand synthesis
   2545..2649    +  promoter       AmpR promoter: bla
   2650..3510    +  CDS            AmpR: β-lactamase; bla; confers resistance to ampicillin, carbenicillin, and related antibiotics
   3681..4269    +  rep_origin     ori: high-copy-number ColE1/pMB1/pBR322/pUC origin of replication
   4452..4544    +  CDS            lacI (fragment): lac repressor; lacI; The lac repressor binds to the lac operator to inhibit transcription in E. coli. This inhibition can be relieved by adding lactose or isopropyl-β-D-thiogalactopyranoside (IPTG).
   4557..4578    +  protein_bind   CAP binding site: CAP binding activates transcription in the presence of cAMP. E. coli catabolite activator protein
   4593..4623    +  promoter       lac promoter: promoter for the E. coli lac operon
   4631..4647    +  protein_bind   lac operator: The lac repressor binds to the lac operator to inhibit transcription in E. coli. This inhibition can be relieved by adding lactose or isopropyl-β-D-thiogalactopyranoside (IPTG). lac repressor encoded by lacI
   4692..4710    +  promoter       T3 promoter: promoter for bacteriophage T3 RNA polymerase
   4738..4964    +  promoter       RSV promoter: Rous sarcoma virus enhancer/promoter
   4965..5145    +  LTR            5' LTR (truncated): truncated 5' long terminal repeat (LTR) from HIV-1
   5192..5317    +  misc_feature   HIV-1 Ψ: packaging signal of human immunodeficiency virus type 1
   5301..5664    +  CDS            HIV-1 gag (fragment): gag protein from human immunodeficiency virus 1; gag
   5810..6043    +  misc_feature   RRE: The Rev response element (RRE) of HIV-1 allows for Rev-dependent mRNA export from the nucleus to the cytoplasm.
   6420..6520    +  CDS            Rev (fragment): human immunodeficiency virus 1 (HIV-1) Rev protein; rev; enhances nuclear export of unspliced and incompletely spliced viral mRNAs
   6570..6810    +  promoter       U6 promoter: RNA polymerase III promoter for human U6 snRNA
   6915..7032    +  misc_feature   cPPT/CTS: central polypurine tract and central termination sequence of HIV-1
   7081..507     +  promoter       hPGK promoter (across the origin): human phosphoglycerate kinase 1 promoter
