[The description below was written by a language model from this plasmid's Addgene catalogue record and pLannotate feature annotations shown in this document.]
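Description:
pLKO.1puro-shWillin-B is a third-generation, self-inactivating lentiviral RNAi vector built on the pLKO.1 puro backbone, carrying a short hairpin RNA directed against human FRMD6, the gene encoding Willin. The hairpin oligonucleotide was cloned between the AgeI and EcoRI sites, both of which are retained. This places it immediately downstream of the human U6 promoter, an RNA polymerase III promoter suited to producing short, defined transcripts that are processed into siRNA by the cellular RNAi machinery. The hairpin itself is not annotated in the feature table, but it would fall in the gap between the U6 promoter and the cPPT/CTS element. A separate cassette, in which the human PGK promoter drives puromycin N-acetyltransferase, allows selection of stably transduced mammalian cells.

The viral portion is bounded by a chimeric RSV promoter/truncated HIV-1 5' LTR, which makes genomic RNA production in packaging cells Tat-independent, and by a ΔU3 3' LTR that inactivates LTR promoter activity after integration. Between them lie the Ψ packaging signal with a partial gag sequence, the Rev response element for nuclear export of the unspliced genome, and the cPPT/CTS, which aids nuclear import. Packaging and envelope functions must be supplied in trans. The bacterial backbone provides a high-copy ColE1/pUC origin, ampicillin resistance and an f1 origin, along with an SV40 poly(A) signal and origin and residual lac, T7 and T3 sequences. The "B" in the name suggests it is one of a set of hairpins. The associated publication concerns Willin/FRMD6 activation of Hippo pathway kinases and antagonism of YAP, so the construct serves for stable FRMD6 knockdown in human cells.
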