Addgene plasmid #40886: pLKO.1puro-shWillin-B
Depositing lab: Paul Reynolds. Depositing organization: University of St. Andrews. Publication: Willin/FRMD6 expression activates the Hippo signaling pathway kinases in mammals and antagonizes oncogenic YAP. Angus L, Moleirinho S, Herron L, Sinha A, Zhang X, Niestrata M, Dholakia K, Prystowsky MB, Harvey KF, Reynolds PA, Gunn-Moore FJ. Oncogene. 2012 Jan 12;31(2):238-50. doi: 10.1038/onc.2011.224. Epub 2011 Jun 13. PubMed 21666719.
Backbone
  Vector backbone: pLKO.1 puro
  Backbone manufacturer: Addgene 8453
  Backbone size w/o insert (bp): 7032
  Total vector size (bp): 7079
  Vector type: Mammalian Expression, Lentiviral, RNAi
  Selectable markers: Puromycin
Growth in bacteria
  Bacterial resistance: Ampicillin, 100 μg/mL
  Growth temperature: 37°C
  Growth strain: NEB Stable
  Copy number: High Copy
Gene/Insert
  Gene/Insert name: shWillin-B (alt name: FRMD6)
  gRNA/shRNA sequence: TTCATTCTCAGTGTGTGCT
  Species: H. sapiens (human)
  Entrez Gene: FRMD6 (a.k.a. C14orf31, EX1, Willin, c14_5320)
  Cloning method: Restriction Enzyme; 5′ cloning site AgeI (not destroyed); 3′ cloning site EcoRI (not destroyed)
  Sequencing primers: 5′ pLKO.1 seq
Terms and licenses: Academic/Nonprofit Terms; Industry Terms: Not Available to Industry
How to cite: pLKO.1puro-shWillin-B was a gift from Paul Reynolds (Addgene plasmid # 40886 ; http://n2t.net/addgene:40886 ; RRID:Addgene_40886)
