>Addgene plasmid #40886 | pLKO.1puro-shWillin-B | addgene partial sequence | sequence record 132921 | LKO1_5 5'-GACTATCATATGCTTACCGT-3'
AAGGACGAAACACCGGTTCATTCTCAGTGTGTGCTTTCAAGAGAAGCACACACTGAGAATGAATTTTTTG
AATTCTCGACCTCGAGACAAATGGCAGTATTCATCCACAATTTTAAAAGAAAAGGGGGGATTGGGGGGTA
CAGTGCAGGGGAAAGAATAGTAGACATAATAGCAACAGACATACAAACTAAAGAATTACAAAAACAAATT
ACAAAAATTCAAAATTTTCGGGTTTATTACAGGGACAGCAGAGATCCACTTTGGCCGCGGCTCGAGGGGG
TTGGGGTTGCGCCTTTTCCAAGGCAGCCCTGGGTTTGCGCAGGGACGCGGCTGCTCTGGGCGTGGTTCCG
GGAAACGCAGCGGCGCCGACCCTGGGTCTCGCACATTCTTCACGTCCGTTCGCAGCGTCACCCGGATCTT
CGCCGCTACCCTTGTGGGCCCCCCGGCGACGCTTCCTGCTCCGCCCCTAAGTCGGGAAGGTTCCTTGCGG
TTCGCGGCGTGCCGGACGTGACAAACGGAAGCCGCACGTCTCACTAGTACCCTCGCAGACGGACAGCGCC
AGGGAGCAATGGCAGCGCGCCGACCGCGATGGGCTGTGGCCAATAGCGGCTGCTCAGCAGGGCGCGCCGA
GAGCAGCGGCCGGGAAGGGGCGGTGCGGGAGGCGGGGTGTGGGGCGGTAGTGTGGGCCCTGTT
